Addgene plasmid #27635: pLKO mouse ULK2 shRNA 93
Depositing lab: Reuben Shaw. Depositing organization: Salk Institute for Biological Studies. Publication: Phosphorylation of ULK1 (hATG1) by AMP-activated protein kinase connects energy sensing to mitophagy. Egan DF, Shackelford DB, Mihaylova MM, Gelino S, Kohnz RA, Mair W, Vasquez DS, Joshi A, Gwinn DM, Taylor R, Asara JM, Fitzpatrick J, Dillin A, Viollet B, Kundu M, Hansen M, Shaw RJ. Science. 2011 Jan 28;331(6016):456-61. doi: 10.1126/science.1196371. Epub 2010 Dec 23. PubMed 21205641.
Backbone
  Vector backbone: pLKO
  Backbone size w/o insert (bp): 7032
  Vector type: Mammalian Expression, Lentiviral, RNAi
  Selectable markers: Puromycin
Growth in bacteria
  Bacterial resistance: Ampicillin, 100 μg/mL
  Growth temperature: 37°C
  Growth strain: XL10 Gold
  Growth instructions: XL10 Gold Ultracompetent Cells from Stratagene. Grow in SOC media at 37oC
  Copy number: Unknown
Gene/Insert
  Gene/Insert name: mouse ULK2 shRNA 93
  Species: M. musculus (mouse)
  Insert size (bp): 60
  Cloning method: Restriction Enzyme; 5′ cloning site AgeI (unknown if destroyed); 3′ cloning site EcoRI (unknown if destroyed)
  Sequencing primers: 5′ LKO.1 5'
Terms and licenses: Academic/Nonprofit Terms; Industry Terms: Not Available to Industry
Depositor comments: mouse ULK2 shRNA 93 TRC candidate. shRNA oligo sequence - 5'-CCGGCGCCATCTGAACATGATGTTACTCGAGTAACATCATGTTCAGATGGCGTTTTT -3'
How to cite: pLKO mouse ULK2 shRNA 93 was a gift from Reuben Shaw (Addgene plasmid # 27635 ; http://n2t.net/addgene:27635 ; RRID:Addgene_27635)
