[The description below was written by a language model from this plasmid's Addgene catalogue record.]
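Description:
pLKO mouse ULK2 shRNA 93 is a lentiviral RNAi vector built on the pLKO backbone (about 7 kb without insert) and designed to knock down mouse ULK2, an autophagy-initiating kinase related to ULK1/ATG1. The plasmid is propagated in E. coli under ampicillin selection, and its copy number is recorded as unknown. In mammalian cells, transduced or transfected populations can be selected with puromycin.

The payload is a short hairpin cassette of roughly 60 bp, cloned as an annealed oligonucleotide between the AgeI and EcoRI sites of the backbone; the record does not say whether these sites survive cloning. The depositor describes the hairpin as a candidate from the TRC (The RNAi Consortium) collection, with the typical layout of a sense target sequence, a short loop, the antisense sequence and a terminal run of thymidines that acts as a Pol III terminator. The record does not list the promoter or other backbone features. pLKO-family vectors generally drive the hairpin from a human U6 Pol III promoter and carry the lentiviral LTRs and packaging signal needed to produce replication-incompetent virus when co-transfected with packaging and envelope plasmids, but none of this can be confirmed because no feature table is supplied.

The transcribed hairpin is processed by the cellular RNAi machinery into an siRNA that targets the Ulk2 transcript, allowing stable depletion in mouse cells after viral integration and puromycin selection. The associated publication concerns phosphorylation of ULK1 by AMP-activated protein kinase and the link between energy sensing and mitophagy. This suggests the construct was used to reduce ULK2 in studies of autophagy and mitochondrial turnover.
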