>Addgene plasmid #27635 | pLKO mouse ULK2 shRNA 93 | addgene partial sequence | sequence record 33965 | 27635 with LKO1-5
TTTATATATCTTGTGGAAAGGACGAAACACCGGCGCCATCTGAACATGATGTTACTCGAGTAACATCATG
TTCAGATGGCGTTTTTAATTCTCGACCTCGAGACAAATGGCAGTATTCATCCACAATTTTAAAAGAAAAG
GGGGGATTGGGGGGTACAGTGCAGGGGAAAGAATAGTAGACATAATAGCAACAGACATACAAACTAAAGA
ATTACAAAAACAAATTACAAAAATTCAAAATTTTCGGGTTTATTACAGGGACAGCAGAGATCCACTTTGG
CCGCGGCTCGAGGGGGTTGGGGTTGCGCCTTTTCCAAGGCAGCCCTGGGTTTGCGCAGGGACGCGGCTGC
TCTGGGCGTGGTTCCGGGAAACGCAGCGGCGCCGACCCTGGGTCTCGCACATTCTTCACGTCCGTTCGCA
GCGTCACCCGGATCTTCGCCGCTACCCTTGTGGGCCCCCCGGCGACGCTTCCTGCTCCGCCCCTAAGTCG
GGAAGGTTCCTTGCGGTTCGCGGCGTGCCGGACGTGACAAACGGAAGCCGCACGTCTCACTAGTACCCTC
GCAGACGGACAGCGCCAGGGAGCAATGGCAGCGCGCCGACCGCGATGGGCTGTGGCCAATAGCGGCTGCT
CAGCAGGGCGCGCCGAGAGCAGCGGCCGGGAAGGGGCGGTGCGGGAGGCGGGGTGTGGGGCGGTAGTGTG
GGCCCTGTTCCTGCCCGCGCGGTGTTCCGCATTCTGCAAGCCTCCGGAGCGCACGTCGGCAGTCGGCTCC
CTCGTTGACCGAATCACCGACCTCTCTCCCCAGGGGGATCCACCGGAGCTTACCATGACCGAGTACAAGC
CCACGGTGCGCCTCGCCACCCGCGACGAC
